>Addgene plasmid #120334 | pMOD3-mCardinal-Sh_ble | addgene full sequence | sequence record 232277 | Addgene NGS Result
TCGCGCGTTTCGGTGATGACGGTGAAAACCTCTGACACATGCAGCTCCCGGAGACGGTCACAGCTTGTCT
GTAAGCGGATGCCGGGAGCAGACAAGCCCGTCAGGGCGCGTCAGCGGGTGTTGGCGGGTGTCGGGGCTGG
CTTAACTATGCGGCATCAGAGCAGATTGTACTGAGAGTGCACCATATGCGGTGTGAAATACCGCACAGAT
GCGTAAGGAGAAAATACCGCATCAGGCGCCATTCGCCATTCAGGCTGCGCAACTGTTGGGAAGGGCGATC
GGTGCGGGCCTCTTCGCTATTACGACAGCTGTCTCTTATACACATCTCAACCATCATCGATGAATTTTCT
CGGGTGTTCTCGCATATTGGCTCGAATTCTAAGGAGGAAAAAAAATGGTGAGTAAAGGCGAAGAACTGAT
CAAAGAAAACATGCACATGAAACTGTATATGGAAGGCACTGTGAACAACCACCACTTTAAATGCACCAGC
GAAGGTGAAGGTAAACCCTATGAGGGCACCCAGACACAGCGTATTAAGGTTGTGGAGGGTGGCCCGCTGC
CTTTTGCTTTCGACATCTTGGCAACCTGCTTTATGTACGGTTCTAAAACCTTCATTAACCATACCCAGGG
TATTCCTGACTTTTTCAAACAGTCTTTCCCGGAGGGCTTCACGTGGGAACGCGTAACGACCTATGAGGAC
GGTGGTGTTCTGACCGTAACGCAGGATACCAGCCTCCAGGACGGCTGCCTGATTTATAATGTTAAACTGC
GTGGCGTTAACTTCCCCTCCAATGGCCCAGTGATGCAGAAAAAGACCCTCGGCTGGGAAGCCTCGACCGA
AACCCTTTATCCGGCCGACGGTGGTCTTGAGGGCCGTTGCGACATGGCCCTTAAACTTGTGGGCGGCGGT
CATCTTCATTGCAACCTCAAAACCACCTATCGTAGCAAAAAACCGGCTAAAAACCTCAAGATGCCTGGAG
TGTATTTCGTTGACCGCCGCCTGGAACGCATTAAGGAAGCAGATAACGAGACCTATGTGGAACAGCATGA
AGTCGCGGTCGCACGTTACTGCGATCTGCCGTCCAAACTGGGTCATAAACTTAACGGCATGGACGAACTT
TACAAATAAGTCGACGGAGGATAGTAATGGCCAAGTTGACCAGTGCCGTTCCGGTGCTGACCGCACGTGA
CGTCGCCGGAGCAGTGGAGTTCTGGACCGACCGTCTGGGGTTCTCCCGTGACTTCGTGGAGGACGACTTC
GCCGGTGTGGTCCGTGACGACGTGACCCTGTTCATCAGCGCGGTCCAGGACCAGGTGGTGCCGGACAACA
CCCTGGCCTGGGTGTGGGTGCGTGGCCTGGACGAGCTGTACGCCGAGTGGAGCGAAGTCGTGTCCACGAA
CTTCCGTGACGCCTCCGGGCCGGCCATGACCGAGATCGGCGAGCAGCCGTGGGGGCGTGAGTTCGCCCTG
CGCGACCCGGCCGGCAACTGCGTGCACTTCGTGGCCGAGGAGCAGGACTGAAAGCTTTAAAAGCCTTATA
TATTCTTTTTTTTCTTATAAAACTTAAAACCTTAGAGGCTATTTAAGTTGCTGATTTATATTAATTTTAT
TGTTCAAACATGAGAGCTTAGTACGTGAAACATGAGAGCTTAGTACGTTAGCCATGAGAGCTTAGTACGT
TAGCCATGAGGGTTTAGTTCGTTAAACATGAGAGCTTAGTACGTTAAACATGAGAGCTTAGTACGTGAAA
CATGAGAGCTTAGTACGTACTATCAACAGGTTGAACTGCCAACGACTACGCACTAGCCAACAAGAGCTTC
AGGGTTGAGATGTGTATAAGAGACAGCTGTCTTAATGAATCGGCCAACGCGCGGGGAGAGGCGGTTTGCG
TATTGGGCGCTCTTCCGCTTCCTCGCTCACTGACTCGCTGCGCTCGGTCGTTCGGCTGCGGCGAGCGGTA
TCAGCTCACTCAAAGGCGGTAATACGGTTATCCACAGAATCAGGGGATAACGCAGGAAAGAACATGTGAG
CAAAAGGCCAGCAAAAGGCCAGGAACCGTAAAAAGGCCGCGTTGCTGGCGTTTTTCCATAGGCTCCGCCC
CCCTGACGAGCATCACAAAAATCGACGCTCAAGTCAGAGGTGGCGAAACCCGACAGGACTATAAAGATAC
CAGGCGTTTCCCCCTGGAAGCTCCCTCGTGCGCTCTCCTGTTCCGACCCTGCCGCTTACCGGATACCTGT
CCGCCTTTCTCCCTTCGGGAAGCGTGGCGCTTTCTCATAGCTCACGCTGTAGGTATCTCAGTTCGGTGTA
GGTCGTTCGCTCCAAGCTGGGCTGTGTGCACGAACCCCCCGTTCAGCCCGACCGCTGCGCCTTATCCGGT
AACTATCGTCTTGAGTCCAACCCGGTAAGACACGACTTATCGCCACTGGCAGCAGCCACTGGTAACAGGA
TTAGCAGAGCGAGGTATGTAGGCGGTGCTACAGAGTTCTTGAAGTGGTGGCCTAACTACGGCTACACTAG
AAGAACAGTATTTGGTATCTGCGCTCTGCTGAAGCCAGTTACCTTCGGAAAAAGAGTTGGTAGCTCTTGA
TCCGGCAAACAAACCACCGCTGGTAGCGGTGGTTTTTTTGTTTGCAAGCAGCAGATTACGCGCAGAAAAA
AAGGATCTCAAGAAGATCCTTTGATCTTTTCTACGGGGTCTGACGCTCAGTGGAACGAAAACTCACGTTA
AGGGATTTTGGTCATGAGATTATCAAAAAGGATCTTCACCTAGATCCTTTTAAATTAAAAATGAAGTTTT
AAATCAATCTAAAGTATATATGAGTAAACTTGGTCTGACAGTTACCAATGCTTAATCAGTGAGGCACCTA
TCTCAGCGATCTGTCTATTTCGTTCATCCATAGTTGCCTGACTCCCCGTCGTGTAGATAACTACGATACG
GGAGGGCTTACCATCTGGCCCCAGTGCTGCAATGATACCGCGAGACCCACGCTCACCGGCTCCAGATTTA
TCAGCAATAAACCAGCCAGCCGGAAGGGCCGAGCGCAGAAGTGGTCCTGCAACTTTATCCGCCTCCATCC
AGTCTATTAATTGTTGCCGGGAAGCTAGAGTAAGTAGTTCGCCAGTTAATAGTTTGCGCAACGTTGTTGC
CATTGCTACAGGCATCGTGGTGTCACGCTCGTCGTTTGGTATGGCTTCATTCAGCTCCGGTTCCCAACGA
TCAAGGCGAGTTACATGATCCCCCATGTTGTGCAAAAAAGCGGTTAGCTCCTTCGGTCCTCCGATCGTTG
TCAGAAGTAAGTTGGCCGCAGTGTTATCACTCATGGTTATGGCAGCACTGCATAATTCTCTTACTGTCAT
GCCATCCGTAAGATGCTTTTCTGTGACTGGTGAGTACTCAACCAAGTCATTCTGAGAATAGTGTATGCGG
CGACCGAGTTGCTCTTGCCCGGCGTCAATACGGGATAATACCGCGCCACATAGCAGAACTTTAAAAGTGC
TCATCATTGGAAAACGTTCTTCGGGGCGAAAACTCTCAAGGATCTTACCGCTGTTGAGATCCAGTTCGAT
GTAACCCACTCGTGCACCCAACTGATCTTCAGCATCTTTTACTTTCACCAGCGTTTCTGGGTGAGCAAAA
ACAGGAAGGCAAAATGCCGCAAAAAAGGGAATAAGGGCGACACGGAAATGTTGAATACTCATACTCTTCC
TTTTTCAATATTATTGAAGCATTTATCAGGGTTATTGTCTCATGAGCGGATACATATTTGAATGTATTTA
GAAAAATAAACAAATAGGGGTTCCGCGCACATTTCCCCGAAAAGTGCCACCTGACGTCTAAGAAACCATT
ATTATCATGACATTAACCTATAAAAATAGGCGTATCACGAGGCCCTTTCGTC
Features (pLannotate 1.2.2; 12 found; start..end, strand, type, name):
    137..236     +  misc_feature   bom (fragment): basis of mobility region from pBR322
    242..311     -  CDS            lacZα (fragment): LacZα fragment of β-galactosidase; lacZ fragment
    309..327     +  misc_feature   Tn5 ME: hyperactive mosaic end for Tn5 transposase recognition (Reznikoff et al., 2004)
    395..1126    +  CDS            mNeptune2: mNeptune2 is a basic (constitutively fluorescent) red fluorescent protein published in 2014, derived from Entacmaea quadricolor. It is reported to be a rapidly-maturing monomer with high acid sensitivity.
   1147..1518    +  CDS            ble: BLE_STRHI - Experimental evidence at protein level: Swiss-Prot protein existence level 1. Binding protein with a strong affinity to the bleomycin family of antibiotics. From Streptoalloteichus hindustanus.
   1521..1789    -  rep_origin     R6K γ ori (fragment): γ replication origin from E. coli plasmid R6K; requires the R6K initiator protein pi for replication
   1828..1846    -  misc_feature   Tn5 ME: hyperactive mosaic end for Tn5 transposase recognition (Reznikoff et al., 2004)
   1852..1900    -  CDS            lacI (fragment): lac repressor; lacI; The lac repressor binds to the lac operator to inhibit transcription in E. coli. This inhibition can be relieved by adding lactose or isopropyl-β-D-thiogalactopyranoside (IPTG).
   2083..2671    -  rep_origin     ori: high-copy-number ColE1/pMB1/pBR322/pUC origin of replication
   2842..3702    -  CDS            AmpR: β-lactamase; bla; confers resistance to ampicillin, carbenicillin, and related antibiotics
   3703..3807    -  promoter       AmpR promoter: bla
   3902..35      +  CDS            rop (fragment) (across the origin): Rop protein, which maintains plasmids at low copy number; rop
