>Addgene plasmid #120334 | pMOD3-mCardinal-Sh_ble | depositor full sequence | sequence record 232279 | pMOD3-mCardinal-Sh_ble
TCGCGCGTTTCGGTGATGACGGTGAAAACCTCTGACACATGCAGCTCCCGGAGACGGTCACAGCTTGTCT
GTAAGCGGATGCCGGGAGCAGACAAGCCCGTCAGGGCGCGTCAGCGGGTGTTGGCGGGTGTCGGGGCTGG
CTTAACTATGCGGCATCAGAGCAGATTGTACTGAGAGTGCACCATATGCGGTGTGAAATACCGCACAGAT
GCGTAAGGAGAAAATACCGCATCAGGCGCCATTCGCCATTCAGGCTGCGCAACTGTTGGGAAGGGCGATC
GGTGCGGGCCTCTTCGCTATTACGACAGCTGTCTCTTATACACATCTCAACCATCATCGATGAATTTTCT
CGGGTGTTCTCGCATATTGGCTCGAATTCTAAGGAGGAAAAAAAATGGTGAGTAAAGGCGAAGAACTGAT
CAAAGAAAACATGCACATGAAACTGTATATGGAAGGCACTGTGAACAACCACCACTTTAAATGCACCAGC
GAAGGTGAAGGTAAACCCTATGAGGGCACCCAGACACAGCGTATTAAGGTTGTGGAGGGTGGCCCGCTGC
CTTTTGCTTTCGACATCTTGGCAACCTGCTTTATGTACGGTTCTAAAACCTTCATTAACCATACCCAGGG
TATTCCTGACTTTTTCAAACAGTCTTTCCCGGAGGGCTTCACGTGGGAACGCGTAACGACCTATGAGGAC
GGTGGTGTTCTGACCGTAACGCAGGATACCAGCCTCCAGGACGGCTGCCTGATTTATAATGTTAAACTGC
GTGGCGTTAACTTCCCCTCCAATGGCCCAGTGATGCAGAAAAAGACCCTCGGCTGGGAAGCCTCGACCGA
AACCCTTTATCCGGCCGACGGTGGTCTTGAGGGCCGTTGCGACATGGCCCTTAAACTTGTGGGCGGCGGT
CATCTTCATTGCAACCTCAAAACCACCTATCGTAGCAAAAAACCGGCTAAAAACCTCAAGATGCCTGGAG
TGTATTTCGTTGACCGCCGCCTGGAACGCATTAAGGAAGCAGATAACGAGACCTATGTGGAACAGCATGA
AGTCGCGGTCGCACGTTACTGCGATCTGCCGTCCAAACTGGGTCATAAACTTAACGGCATGGACGAACTT
TACAAATAAGTCGACGGAGGACAGTAATGGCCAAGTTGACCAGTGCCGTTCCGGTGCTGACCGCACGTGA
CGTCGCCGGAGCAGTGGAGTTCTGGACCGACCGTCTGGGGTTCTCCCGTGACTTCGTGGAGGACGACTTC
GCCGGTGTGGTCCGTGACGACGTGACCCTGTTCATCAGCGCGGTCCAGGACCAGGTGGTGCCGGACAACA
CCCTGGCCTGGGTGTGGGTGCGTGGCCTGGACGAGCTGTACGCCGAGTGGAGCGAAGTCGTGTCCACGAA
CTTCCGTGACGCCTCCGGGCCGGCCATGACCGAGATCGGCGAGCAGCCGTGGGGGCGTGAGTTCGCCCTG
CGCGACCCGGCCGGCAACTGCGTGCACTTCGTGGCCGAGGAGCAGGACTGAAAGCTTTAAAAGCCTTATA
TATTCTTTTTTTTCTTATAAAACTTAAAACCTTAGAGGCTATTTAAGTTGCTGATTTATATTAATTTTAT
TGTTCAAACATGAGAGCTTAGTACGTGAAACATGAGAGCTTAGTACGTTAGCCATGAGAGCTTAGTACGT
TAGCCATGAGGGTTTAGTTCGTTAAACATGAGAGCTTAGTACGTTAAACATGAGAGCTTAGTACGTGAAA
CATGAGAGCTTAGTACGTACTATCAACAGGTTGAACTGCCAACGACTACGCACTAGCCAACAAGAGCTTC
AGGGTTGAGATGTGTATAAGAGACAGCTGTCTTAATGAATCGGCCAACGCGCGGGGAGAGGCGGTTTGCG
TATTGGGCGCTCTTCCGCTTCCTCGCTCACTGACTCGCTGCGCTCGGTCGTTCGGCTGCGGCGAGCGGTA
TCAGCTCACTCAAAGGCGGTAATACGGTTATCCACAGAATCAGGGGATAACGCAGGAAAGAACATGTGAG
CAAAAGGCCAGCAAAAGGCCAGGAACCGTAAAAAGGCCGCGTTGCTGGCGTTTTTCCATAGGCTCCGCCC
CCCTGACGAGCATCACAAAAATCGACGCTCAAGTCAGAGGTGGCGAAACCCGACAGGACTATAAAGATAC
CAGGCGTTTCCCCCTGGAAGCTCCCTCGTGCGCTCTCCTGTTCCGACCCTGCCGCTTACCGGATACCTGT
CCGCCTTTCTCCCTTCGGGAAGCGTGGCGCTTTCTCATAGCTCACGCTGTAGGTATCTCAGTTCGGTGTA
GGTCGTTCGCTCCAAGCTGGGCTGTGTGCACGAACCCCCCGTTCAGCCCGACCGCTGCGCCTTATCCGGT
AACTATCGTCTTGAGTCCAACCCGGTAAGACACGACTTATCGCCACTGGCAGCAGCCACTGGTAACAGGA
TTAGCAGAGCGAGGTATGTAGGCGGTGCTACAGAGTTCTTGAAGTGGTGGCCTAACTACGGCTACACTAG
AAGGACAGTATTTGGTATCTGCGCTCTGCTGAAGCCAGTTACCTTCGGAAAAAGAGTTGGTAGCTCTTGA
TCCGGCAAACAAACCACCGCTGGTAGCGGTGGTTTTTTTGTTTGCAAGCAGCAGATTACGCGCAGAAAAA
AAGGATCTCAAGAAGATCCTTTGATCTTTTCTACGGGGTCTGACGCTCAGTGGAACGAAAACTCACGTTA
AGGGATTTTGGTCATGAGATTATCAAAAAGGATCTTCACCTAGATCCTTTTAAATTAAAAATGAAGTTTT
AAATCAATCTAAAGTATATATGAGTAAACTTGGTCTGACAGTTACCAATGCTTAATCAGTGAGGCACCTA
TCTCAGCGATCTGTCTATTTCGTTCATCCATAGTTGCCTGACTCCCCGTCGTGTAGATAACTACGATACG
GGAGGGCTTACCATCTGGCCCCAGTGCTGCAATGATACCGCGAGACCCACGCTCACCGGCTCCAGATTTA
TCAGCAATAAACCAGCCAGCCGGAAGGGCCGAGCGCAGAAGTGGTCCTGCAACTTTATCCGCCTCCATCC
AGTCTATTAATTGTTGCCGGGAAGCTAGAGTAAGTAGTTCGCCAGTTAATAGTTTGCGCAACGTTGTTGC
CATTGCTACAGGCATCGTGGTGTCACGCTCGTCGTTTGGTATGGCTTCATTCAGCTCCGGTTCCCAACGA
TCAAGGCGAGTTACATGATCCCCCATGTTGTGCAAAAAAGCGGTTAGCTCCTTCGGTCCTCCGATCGTTG
TCAGAAGTAAGTTGGCCGCAGTGTTATCACTCATGGTTATGGCAGCACTGCATAATTCTCTTACTGTCAT
GCCATCCGTAAGATGCTTTTCTGTGACTGGTGAGTACTCAACCAAGTCATTCTGAGAATAGTGTATGCGG
CGACCGAGTTGCTCTTGCCCGGCGTCAATACGGGATAATACCGCGCCACATAGCAGAACTTTAAAAGTGC
TCATCATTGGAAAACGTTCTTCGGGGCGAAAACTCTCAAGGATCTTACCGCTGTTGAGATCCAGTTCGAT
GTAACCCACTCGTGCACCCAACTGATCTTCAGCATCTTTTACTTTCACCAGCGTTTCTGGGTGAGCAAAA
ACAGGAAGGCAAAATGCCGCAAAAAAGGGAATAAGGGCGACACGGAAATGTTGAATACTCATACTCTTCC
TTTTTCAATATTATTGAAGCATTTATCAGGGTTATTGTCTCATGAGCGGATACATATTTGAATGTATTTA
GAAAAATAAACAAATAGGGGTTCCGCGCACATTTCCCCGAAAAGTGCCACCTGACGTCTAAGAAACCATT
ATTATCATGACATTAACCTATAAAAATAGGCGTATCACGAGGCCCTTTCGTC
Features (pLannotate 1.2.2; 12 found; start..end, strand, type, name):
    137..236     +  misc_feature   bom (fragment): basis of mobility region from pBR322
    242..311     -  CDS            lacZα (fragment): LacZα fragment of β-galactosidase; lacZ fragment
    309..327     +  misc_feature   Tn5 ME: hyperactive mosaic end for Tn5 transposase recognition (Reznikoff et al., 2004)
    395..1126    +  CDS            mNeptune2: mNeptune2 is a basic (constitutively fluorescent) red fluorescent protein published in 2014, derived from Entacmaea quadricolor. It is reported to be a rapidly-maturing monomer with high acid sensitivity.
   1147..1518    +  CDS            ble: BLE_STRHI - Experimental evidence at protein level: Swiss-Prot protein existence level 1. Binding protein with a strong affinity to the bleomycin family of antibiotics. From Streptoalloteichus hindustanus.
   1521..1789    -  rep_origin     R6K γ ori (fragment): γ replication origin from E. coli plasmid R6K; requires the R6K initiator protein pi for replication
   1828..1846    -  misc_feature   Tn5 ME: hyperactive mosaic end for Tn5 transposase recognition (Reznikoff et al., 2004)
   1852..1900    -  CDS            lacI (fragment): lac repressor; lacI; The lac repressor binds to the lac operator to inhibit transcription in E. coli. This inhibition can be relieved by adding lactose or isopropyl-β-D-thiogalactopyranoside (IPTG).
   2083..2671    -  rep_origin     ori: high-copy-number ColE1/pMB1/pBR322/pUC origin of replication
   2842..3702    -  CDS            AmpR: β-lactamase; bla; confers resistance to ampicillin, carbenicillin, and related antibiotics
   3703..3807    -  promoter       AmpR promoter: bla
   3902..35      +  CDS            rop (fragment) (across the origin): Rop protein, which maintains plasmids at low copy number; rop
