[The description below was written by a language model from this plasmid's Addgene catalogue record and pLannotate feature annotations shown in this document.]
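Description:
pMOD3-mCardinal-Sh_ble is a 3.9 kb transposon-construction plasmid built on the Epicentre pMOD3 backbone and designed as a bacterial promoter trap that reports with the far-red fluorescent protein mCardinal. It is propagated in standard E. coli cloning strains as a high-copy plasmid through a ColE1/pUC-type origin and is selected with ampicillin via a β-lactamase gene under its own promoter. Short remnants of bom, rop, lacZα and lacI are also annotated, but these are backbone fragments with no evident functional role.

The working part of the construct lies between two inverted 19 bp hyperactive Tn5 mosaic ends, which are the recognition sequences for Tn5 transposase and define the segment that can be mobilised as a transposon. Inside these ends, reading in one direction, are the fluorescent protein coding sequence, the Sh ble gene from Streptoalloteichus hindustanus (a bleomycin-family binding protein conferring phleomycin resistance), and an R6K γ origin fragment, which replicates only in hosts supplying the pi initiator protein. The automated annotation labels the fluorescent protein as mNeptune2, a close relative, whereas the catalogue entry identifies the insert as mCardinal, cloned between EcoRI and HindIII sites.

The record lists no promoter for the insert, and none is annotated upstream of either mCardinal or ble. That fits the trap design: fluorescence should appear only when the transposon lands downstream of an active host promoter in the correct orientation. How ble is expressed is not stated in the record. The associated work concerns intracellular Brucella neotomae and Legionella pneumophila, suggesting use in generating fluorescently labelled bacteria.
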