Addgene plasmid #120334: pMOD3-mCardinal-Sh_ble
Purpose: Bacterial mCardinal promoter trap
Depositing lab: James Kirby. Depositing organization: Beth Israel Deaconess Medical Center. Publication: Promotion and Rescue of Intracellular Brucella neotomae Replication during Coinfection with Legionella pneumophila. Kang YS, Kirby JE. Infect Immun. 2017 Apr 21;85(5). pii: e00991-16. doi: 10.1128/IAI.00991-16. Print 2017 May. PubMed 28264909.
Backbone
  Vector backbone: pMOD3
  Backbone manufacturer: Epicentre
  Vector type: Bacterial Expression
  Selectable markers: Phleomycin
Growth in bacteria
  Bacterial resistance: Ampicillin, 100 μg/mL
  Growth temperature: 37°C
  Growth strain: NEB 5-alpha
  Copy number: High Copy
Gene/Insert
  Gene/Insert name: mCardinal
  Promoter: (None)
  Cloning method: Restriction Enzyme; 5′ cloning site EcoRI (unknown if destroyed); 3′ cloning site HindIII (unknown if destroyed)
Terms and licenses: Academic/Nonprofit Terms; Industry Terms: Not Available to Industry
How to cite: pMOD3-mCardinal-Sh_ble was a gift from James Kirby (Addgene plasmid # 120334 ; http://n2t.net/addgene:120334 ; RRID:Addgene_120334)
